Addgene plasmid #31139: pcDNA3.1-ADAM7 (wt)
Depositing lab: Yardena Samuels. Depositing organization: National Human Genome Research Institute (NHGRI). Publication: Analysis of the disintegrin-metalloproteinases family reveals ADAM29 and ADAM7 are often mutated in melanoma. Wei X, Moncada-Pazos A, Cal S, Soria-Valles C, Gartner J, Rudloff U, Lin JC, Rosenberg SA, Lopez-Otin C, Samuels Y. Hum Mutat. 2011 Jun;32(6):E2148-75. doi: 10.1002/humu.21477. Epub 2011 Feb 24. PubMed 21618342.
Backbone
  Vector backbone: pcDNA3.1
  Backbone size w/o insert (bp): 5500
  Vector type: Mammalian Expression
  Selectable markers: Neomycin (select with G418)
Growth in bacteria
  Bacterial resistance: Ampicillin, 100 μg/mL
  Growth temperature: 37°C
  Growth strain: DH5alpha
  Copy number: High Copy
Gene/Insert
  Gene/Insert name: ADAM7
  Species: H. sapiens (human)
  Insert size (bp): 2265
  Mutation: wt
  Entrez Gene: ADAM7 (a.k.a. ADAM 7, ADAM-7, EAPI, GP-83, GP83)
  Tag / fusion protein: FLAG (C terminal on insert)
  Cloning method: Restriction Enzyme; 5′ cloning site XbaI (not destroyed); 3′ cloning site NotI (not destroyed)
  Sequencing primers: 5′ n/a
Terms and licenses: Academic/Nonprofit Terms; Industry Terms: Not Available to Industry
How to cite: pcDNA3.1-ADAM7 (wt) was a gift from Yardena Samuels (Addgene plasmid # 31139 ; http://n2t.net/addgene:31139 ; RRID:Addgene_31139)
