[The description below was written by a language model from this plasmid's Addgene catalogue record.]
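Description:
pcDNA3.1-ADAM7 (wt) is a mammalian expression plasmid built on the pcDNA3.1 backbone (about 5.5 kb without insert) and carrying the wild-type human ADAM7 coding sequence, an insert of roughly 2.3 kb. ADAM7 (also known as EAPI or GP-83) belongs to the disintegrin-metalloproteinase (ADAM) family. The insert was placed between XbaI and NotI sites, both of which remain intact, and it is fused at its C terminus to a FLAG epitope. The tag allows the expressed protein to be detected or immunoprecipitated with anti-FLAG antibodies rather than a protein-specific reagent.

The plasmid is maintained in E. coli as a high-copy construct under ampicillin selection. It also carries a neomycin resistance marker, so transfected mammalian cells can be selected with G418 to derive stable lines or pools. The record does not list the promoter or other regulatory elements, and no feature table is provided. pcDNA3.1 vectors generally drive the insert from the CMV immediate-early promoter with a downstream polyadenylation signal, but this is a property of the backbone family and is not stated for this entry.

The associated publication surveyed the ADAM gene family in melanoma and reported that ADAM7 and ADAM29 are often mutated. The "wt" designation suggests that this construct serves as the unmutated reference, most plausibly for comparison with mutant ADAM7 in functional assays in cultured mammalian cells, although the record itself does not describe specific experiments.
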