>Addgene plasmid #31139 | pcDNA3.1-ADAM7 (wt) | addgene partial sequence | sequence record 35758 | BGH-rev 5'-TAGAAGGCACAGTCGAGG-3'
GCTTGGTACCGAGCTCGGATCCACTAGTCCAGTGTGGTGGAATTCTGCAGATATCCAGCACAGTGGCGGC
CGCCTACTTATCGTCGTCATCCTTGTAATCCTTGGCACTTTGATTGGGATCTGCGATTCCTCTTGAATCT
TTACTTGCAGGTTTATTTAGGAAATGAATTTCTGGCAGGATTGGCTCAGTCCTTATCTGCTGCTCATCAC
CAAAGTATCCTTTGTTCTCCACTCCCAGGGTTTCTGTAGGTGGGCTCTGAACTTGCTTCAACTTGATACA
TTTTCGGTAACGAACTAATAGTATAAGAACTCCGATACCGACAATAACCAGGACAAGCACAACAACCAAG
ATGGTGATATTGGTAACATGTAAGGTTTCTTCACAGGCTACAGGTGCCTGTCCTTCCTCACAGTGGCACT
GGAGTCCGTGGCCATCCACAGGATTTTCATTGCACTGAGAGGGGCAATTGGTTGAGATATAGACCTTTTC
CATGTTTAGACATTCACCATTGTTGCACACCATTCCCTCTCCACATTTTGTTCCTGACGCCACCAGGCCA
ATGTCTGTAGAATCATGGTATAAAAAAATAGTTTTGCATTTGACAGTAGCATTCTTCTGGGGATCCTTAA
GGTGATAAGTCTTGTCTTCTCCAAGGAGAGAGGAAAGCTCCCCTCCAGTGCAGTAGATCTTTCCACATCT
GACATCTTTCTCCTCACAGGGAAGAAATCTGTTTTCCTTGTTTTTGCAGTATCCAAATTTATTTCCTTTT
GTATTCATCTTGTAGCAGATATCATGACTCTCTATTGCCTCATCATCAAATAGTTCAGAGCACTGATCCT
CACGAGTTGGACATTTCCCCATGAAACAGTAGCCTTCTGAGTTCTTGCAAGGAAATCCATTGACCCTGAA
CTGGTCCTT
